>Addgene plasmid #174947 | pMSR:MSMEG_0939:Dendra | addgene full sequence | sequence record 345650 | Addgene NGS Result
CGCCAAGATCGGTCGGCCGGAACTCCGCATCCACGACCTCCGCGCTGTCGGCGCTACGTTCGCCGCTCAG
GCAGGTGCGACGACCAAGGAGCTGATGGCCCGTCTCGGTCACACGACTCCTAGGATGGCGATGAAGTACC
AGATGGCGTCTGAGGCCCGCGACGAGGCTATCGCTGAGGCGATGTCCAAGCTGGCCAAGACCTCCTGAAA
CGCAAAAAGCCCCCCTCCCAAGGACACTGAGTCCTAAAGAGGGGGGTTTCTTGTCAGTACGCGAAGAACC
ACGCCTGGCCGCGAGCGCCAGCACCGCCGCTCTGTGCGGAGACCTGGGCACCAGCCCCGCCGCCGCCAGG
AGCATTGCCGTTCCCGCCAGAAATCTAGACGGTGACCACAACGCGCCCGCTTTGATCGGGGACGTCGAAA
TATTGGATCGTCGGCACCGTCACGGCCGTGGGAGGCGGCACGATCCGCGACGTGATGATCGGCCGCATCC
CCACGGTGCTGCGCAGTGAGCTCTACGCCATCCCGGCGTTGATCTGTGCGTTCGCACGCACAGGCCCGGT
GTGAGAAGGGTCTCTGACGAGCGGGAGAACTCCCTATCAGTGATAGAGTTTGTCCTCCCTATCAGTGATA
GATAGGCTTAAGGAGTAATACGACTCACTATAGGGAGAAGGAGGCCATTATGCGGTTAGGTGTGCTCGAT
GTGGGCAGCAACACAGTCCATCTTCTCGTGGTGGATGCGCACCGTGGTGGCCATCCCACCCCGATGAGTT
CCACCAAGGCCGCACTGCGCCTCGCCGAGGCCATCGACGGCTCCGGCAAACTCACGCGAAAAGGCGCCGA
CAAGCTGGTCGCGACCGTCGACGAATTCGCCAAGATCGCCACGAGTTCCGGCTGTGCCGAGCTCATGGCC
TTTGCCACCTCGGCGGTGCGTGACGCCACCAACTCCGAAGACGTGCTGGCCAGGGTCCGCGCCGAGACCG
GGGTGTCCCTGCAGGTGCTCAGCGGCGTCGACGAATCACGGCTGACCTTCCTGGCAGTGCGCCGCTGGTA
CGGCTGGAGCGCGGGCCGCATCATCAACATCGACATCGGCGGCGGTTCGCTGGAGCTGTCCAACGGGGTC
GACGAGGAACCCGAGGTGGCGTTGTCGCTGCCGCTGGGCGCGGGCCGGTTGACCAGGGAGTGGCTGCCCG
ACGATCCACCGGGGCGCAGGGCTGTCGCGATGCTGCGCGACTGGCTCGCCACCGAGCTCGCCGACGCGGG
CGCCACGATACGGCGCGCCGGGGCTCCTGACCTGGCCGTGGCGACGTCGAAGACGTTCAGGTCGCTGGCC
CGGCTGACCGGAGCGGCACCGTCAGGGGCGGGCCCCCGCGTCAAGCGGACGCTCACCGCGACCGGATTAA
GACAGCTCATAGCTTTCATCTCTAGGATGACGGCGGCTGACCGCGCTGAACTGGAAGGGGTGAGTGCCGA
ACGGGCTCCACAGATCGTGGCCGGTGCTTTGGTTGCTGAAGCTAGTATGCGAGCACTGGAAATCGAATCC
GTCGACATTTGCCCCTGGGCGTTGCGGGAAGGGCTGATCCTGCGGAAGCTCGACAGCGAGGCCGATGGAA
CCGCCCTGGTGGCCGCGGCTGCGCGCGACGCCGGACGAAAGCTTGGTGCGGCCGCGGGCAACACGCCTGG
CATCAATCTGATCAAGGAGGACATGCGTGTCAAGGTGCATATGGAGGGCAACGTGAACGGTCACGCCTTC
GTGATCGAGGGGGAGGGTAAGGGTAAGCCTTACGAAGGGACCCAGACCGCCAACCTCACCGTCAAGGAGG
GCGCCCCTCTCCCATTCTCGTACGATATCCTCACTACCGCGGTGCATTACGGGAACCGCGTGTTCACCAA
GTACCCCGAGGATATCCCTGACTACTTCAAGCAGAGCTTCCCGGAGGGATACTCCTGGGAGCGGACGATG
ACCTTCGAAGACAAGGGTATCTGTACGATCCGCAGCGACATCTCGCTGGAAGGGGACTGTTTCTTCCAGA
ACGTCCGTTTCAAGGGGACCAACTTTCCGCCGAACGGCCCGGTCATGCAGAAGAAGACCCTCAAGTGGGA
GCCGAGCACGGAGAAGCTGCACGTTCGGGACGGCCTCCTGGTCGGCAACATCAACATGGCGCTGCTGCTG
GAAGGCGGCGGCCACTACCTATGCGACTTCAAGACCACGTACAAAGCGAAGAAGGTCGTCCAGCTGCCCG
ACGCGCACTTCGTGGACCACCGCATCGAAATCCTGGGGAACGATTCGGACTACAACAAGGTCAAGTTGTA
CGAGCACGCTGTGGCACGCTATAGCCCGCTCCCGTCGCAGGTCTGGTTCGAAGGCGGCGGCGGGGAGAAC
CTGTATTTCCAGGACTACAAGGACGACGACGACAAGTGATTTAAATAACCCCTTGGGGCCTCTAAACGGG
TCTTGAGGGGTTTTTTGTTAACTAGCGTACGATCGAATTCCTGCAGCTCACGGTAACTGATGCCGTATTT
GCAGTACCAGCGTACGGCCCACAGAATGATGTCACGCTGAAAATGCCGGCCTTTGAATGGGTTCATGTGC
AGCTCCATCAGCAAAAGGGGATGATAAGTTTATCACCACCGACTATTTGCAACAGTGCCGTTGATCGTGC
TATGATCGACTGATGTCATCAGCGGTGGAGTGCAATGTCGTGCAATACGAATGGCGAAAAGCCGAGCTCA
TCGGTCAGCTTCTCAACCTTGGGGTTACCCCCGGCGGTGTGCTGCTGGTCCACAGCTCCTTCCGTAGCGT
CCGGCCCCTCGAAGATGGGCCACTTGGACTGATCGAGGCCCTGCGTGCTACGCTGGGTCCGGGAGGGACG
CTCGTCATGCCCTCGTGGTCAGGTCTGGACGACGAGCCGTTCGATCCTGCCACGTCGCCCGTTACACCGG
ACCTTGGAGTTGTCTCTGACACATTCTGGCGCCTGCCAAATGTAAAGCGCAGCGCCCATCCATTTGCCTT
TGCGGCAGCGGGGCCACAGGCAGAGCAGATCATCTCTGATCCATTGCCCCTGCCACCTTACTCGCCTGCA
AGCCCGGTCGCCCGTGTCCATGAACTCGATGGGCAGGTACTTCTCCTCGGCGTGGGACACGATGCCAACA
CGACGCTGCATCTTGCCGAGTTGATGGCAAAGGTTCCCTATGGGGTGCCGAGACACTGCACCATTCTTCA
GGATGGCAAGTTGGTACGCGTCGATTATCTCGAGAATGACCACTGCTGTGAGCGCTTTGCCTTGGCGGAC
AGGTGGCTCAAGGAGAAGAGCCTTCAGAAGGAAGGTCCAGTCGGTCATGCCTTTGCTCGGTTGATCCGCT
CCCGCGACATTGTGGCGACAGCCCTGGGTCAACTGGGCCGAGATCCGTTGATCTTCCTGCATCCGCCAGA
GGCGGGATGCGAAGAATGCGATGCCGCTCGCCAGTCGATTGGCTGAGCTCATGAGCGGAGAACGAGATGA
CGTTGGAGGGGCAAGGTCGCGCTGATTGCTGGGGCAACACGGGGGATCCACTAGTTCCATGAGCGTCAGA
CCCCGTAGAAAAGATCAAAGGATCTTCTTGAGATCCTTTTTTTCTGCGCGTAATCTGCTGCTTGCAAACA
AAAAAACCACCGCTACCAGCGGTGGTTTGTTTGCCGGATCAAGAGCTACCAACTCTTTTTCCGAAGGTAA
CTGGCTTCAGCAGAGCGCAGATACCAAATACTGTCCTTCTAGTGTAGCCGTAGTTAGGCCACCACTTCAA
GAACTCTGTAGCACCGCCTACATACCTCGCTCTGCTAATCCTGTTACCAGTGGCTGCTGCCAGTGGCGAT
AAGTCGTGTCTTACCGGGTTGGACTCAAGACGATAGTTACCGGATAAGGCGCAGCGGTCGGGCTGAACGG
GGGGTTCGTGCACACAGCCCAGCTTGGAGCGAACGACCTACACCGAACTGAGATACCTACAGCGTGAGCT
ATGAGAAAGCGCCACGCTTCCCGAGGGGAGAAAGGCGGACAGGTATCCGGTAAGCGGCAGGGTCGGAACA
GGAGAGCGCACGAGGGAGCTTCCAGGGGGAAACGCCTGGTATCTTTATAGTCCTGTCGGGTTTCGCCACC
TCTGACTTGAGCGTCGATTTTTGTGATGCTCGTCAGGGGGGCGGAGCCTATGGAAAAACGCCAGCAACGC
GGCCTTTTTACGGTTCCTGGCCTTTTGCTGGCCTTTTGCTCACATGTTCTTTCCTGCGTTATCCCCTGAT
TCTGTGGATAACCGTATTACCGCCTTTGAGTGAGCTGATACCGCTCGCCGCAGCCGAACGACCGAGCGCA
ACGCGTGCGGCCGCGGTACCCGGGGATCCTCTAGAGTCGACCACCAAGGGCACCATCTCTGCTTGGGCCA
CCCCGTTGGCCGCAGCCAGCTCGCTGAGAGCCGTGAACGACAGGGCGAACGCCAGCCCGCCGACGGCGAG
GGTTCCGACCGCTGCAACTCCCGGTGCAACCTTGTCCCGGTCTATTCTCTTCACTGCACCAGCTCCAATC
TGGTGTGAATGCCCCTCGTCTGTTCGCGCAGGCGGGGGGCTCTATTCGTTTGTCAGCATCGAAAGTAGCC
AGATCAGGGATGCGTTGCAACCGCGTATGCCCAGGTCAGAAGAGTCGCACAAGAGTTGCAGACCCCTGGA
AAGAAAAATGGCCAGAGGGCGAAAACACCCTCTGACCAGCGGAGCGGGCGACGGGAATCGAACCCGCGTA
GCTAGTTTGGAAGAATGGGTGTCTGCCGACCACATATGGGCCGGTCAAGATAGGTTTTTACCCCCTCTCG
GCTGCATCCTCTAAGTGGAAAGAAATTGCAGGTCGTAGAAGCGCGTTGAAGCCTGAGAGTTGCACAGGAG
TTGCAACCCGGTAGCCTTGTTCACGACGAGAGGAGACCTAGTTGGCACGTCGCGGATGGGGATCGCTGAA
GACTCAGCGCAGCGGGAGGATCCAAGCCTCATACGTCAACCCGCAGGACGGTGTGAGGTACTACGCGCTG
CAGACCTACGACAACAAGATGGACGCCGAAGCCTGGCTCGCGGGCGAGAAGCGGCTCATCGAGATGGAGA
CCTGGACCCCTCCACAGGACCGGGCGAAGAAGGCAGCCGCCAGCGCCATCACGCTGGAGGAGTACACCCG
GAAGTGGCTCGTGGAGCGCGACCTCGCAGACGGCACCAGGGATCTGTACAGCGGGCACGCGGAGCGCCGC
ATCTACCCGGTGCTAGGTGAAGTGGCGGTCACAGAGATGACGCCAGCTCTGGTGCGTGCGTGGTGGGCCG
GGATGGGTAGGAAGCACCCGACTGCCCGCCGGCATGCCTACAACGTCCTCCGGGCGGTGATGAACACAGC
GGTCGAGGACAAGCTGATCGCAGAGAACCCGTGCCGGATCGAGCAGAAGGCAGCCGATGAGCGCGACGTA
GAGGCGCTGACGCCTGAGGAGCTGGACATCGTCGCCGCTGAGATCTTCGAGCACTACCGGATCGCGGCAT
ACATCCTGGCGTGGACGAGCCTCCGGTTCGGAGAGCTGATCGAGCTTCGCCGCAAGGACATCGTGGACGA
CGGCATGACGATGAAGCTCCGGGTGCGCCGTGGCGCTTCCCGCGTGGGGAACAAGATCGTCGTTGGCAAC
GCCAAGACCGTCCGGTCGAAGCGTCCTGTGACGGTTCCGCCTCACGTCGCGGAGATGATCCGAGCGCACA
TGAAGGACCGTACGAAGATGAACAAGGGCCCCGAGGCATTCCTGGTGACCACGACGCAGGGCAACCGGCT
GTCGAAGTCCGCGTTCACCAAGTCGCTGAAGCGTGGCTA
Features (pLannotate 1.2.2; 14 found; start..end, strand, type, name):
    267..371     -  CDS            32 (fragment): VG32_BPML5 - Protein predicted: Swiss-Prot protein existence level 4. From Mycobacterium phage L5 (Mycobacteriophage L5).
    427..531     +  CDS            Y4104_STRCO (fragment): Protein inferred from homology: Swiss-Prot protein existence level 3. From Streptomyces coelicolor (strain ATCC BAA-471 / A3(2) / M145).
    589..608     +  promoter       tight TRE promoter (fragment): Tet-responsive promoter PTight, consisting of seven tet operator sequences followed by the minimal CMV promoter
    615..632     +  promoter       tight TRE promoter (fragment): Tet-responsive promoter PTight, consisting of seven tet operator sequences followed by the minimal CMV promoter
    646..664     +  promoter       T7 promoter: promoter for bacteriophage T7 RNA polymerase
    680..1633    +  CDS            ppx (fragment): PPX1_MYCTO - Experimental evidence at protein level: Swiss-Prot protein existence level 1. Degradation of inorganic polyphosphates (polyP). Releases orthophosphate processively from the ends of the polyP chain. Required for long-term survival of M.tuberculosis in necrotic lung lesions. From Mycobacterium tuberculosis (strain CDC 1551 / Oshkosh).
   1670..2356    +  CDS            Dendra2: Dendra2 is a photoconvertible green fluorescent protein published in 2006, derived from Dendronephthya sp.. It has high acid sensitivity.
   2396..2416    +  CDS            FLAG (fragment): FLAG® epitope tag, followed by an enterokinase cleavage site
   2425..2467    +  terminator     T7 terminator (fragment): transcription terminator for bacteriophage T7 RNA polymerase
   2673..3473    +  CDS            ApmR: aminoglycoside 3-N-acetyltransferase type IV ; aac(3)IV; confers resistance to apramycin (Paget and Davies, 1996)
   3540..3557    -  misc_feature   MCS (fragment): pBluescript multiple cloning site
   3598..4186    +  rep_origin     ori: high-copy-number ColE1/pMB1/pBR322/pUC origin of replication
   4354..4382    +  misc_feature   MCS (fragment): pUC18/19 multiple cloning site
   4942..205     +  CDS            33 (across the origin): VINT_BPML5 - Also known as int. Protein inferred from homology: Swiss-Prot protein existence level 3. Integrase is necessary for integration of the phage into the host genome by site-specific recombination. From Mycobacterium phage L5 (Mycobacteriophage L5).
