[The description below was written by a language model from this plasmid's Addgene catalogue record and pLannotate feature annotations shown in this document.]
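Description:
pMSR:MSMEG_0939:Dendra is an integrating mycobacterial expression vector built on the pMSR:Dendra backbone, one of a family of constructs from a Mycobacterial Systems Resource that tags Mycobacterium smegmatis genes for localisation and expression studies. In E. coli it replicates as a high-copy plasmid from a ColE1/pUC-type origin and is selected with apramycin through the aac(3)IV acetyltransferase gene. It carries no mycobacterial replication origin in the annotation. Instead it encodes the mycobacteriophage L5 integrase, together with adjacent L5 sequence including a fragment of gene 32, so that it can insert by site-specific recombination at the L5 attachment site in the mycobacterial chromosome and be maintained as a stable integrant.

The payload is the M. smegmatis open reading frame MSMEG_0939, inserted by ligation-independent cloning. The automated annotation matches it to the M. tuberculosis exopolyphosphatase Ppx, suggesting a homologue, although the catalogue entry does not assign a function. The gene is fused at its C terminus, through a Gly-Ala linker, to the green-to-red photoconvertible fluorescent protein Dendra2 and a single FLAG epitope. Transcription in mycobacteria comes from the pmycTetO promoter. The two short hits labelled as "tight TRE promoter" fragments almost certainly reflect its tet operator sites rather than any mammalian element, and these operators would allow tetracycline-repressor control where a repressor is supplied. A T7 promoter just upstream of the coding sequence and a T7 terminator downstream allow the same fusion to be expressed in E. coli strains that provide T7 RNA polymerase. The construct is suited to imaging the subcellular distribution of the MSMEG_0939 protein in live mycobacteria, and to detecting or purifying it via the FLAG tag.
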