Addgene plasmid #174947: pMSR:MSMEG_0939:Dendra
Purpose: C-term fluorescent fusion
Depositing lab: Keith Derbyshire & Joseph Wade. Depositing organization: Wadsworth Center, New York State Department of Health. Publication: A Mycobacterial Systems Resource for the Research Community. Judd JA, Canestrari J, Clark R, Joseph A, Lapierre P, Lasek-Nesselquist E, Mir M, Palumbo M, Smith C, Stone M, Upadhyay A, Wirth SE, Dedrick RM, Meier CG, Russell DA, Dills A, Dove E, Kester J, Wolf ID, Zhu J, Rubin ER, Fortune S, Hatfull GF, Gray TA, Wade JT, Derbyshire KM. mBio. 2021 Mar 2;12(2). pii: mBio.02401-20. doi: 10.1128/mBio.02401-20. PubMed 33653882.
Backbone
  Vector backbone: pMSR:Dendra
  Vector type: Bacterial Expression ; Integrating Mycobacterial Expression Vector attL5. T7 expression in E. coli
Growth in bacteria
  Bacterial resistance: Apramycin, 25 μg/mL
  Growth temperature: 37°C
  Growth strain: DH5alpha
  Copy number: High Copy
Gene/Insert
  Gene/Insert name: MSMEG_0939
  Species: M. smegmatis
  Promoter: pmycTetO
  Tag / fusion protein: Gly-Ala Linker/Dendra2/1x Flag Tag (C terminal on insert)
  Cloning method: Ligation Independent Cloning
  Sequencing primers: 5′ TGATAGAGTTTGTCCTCCCTATCAG; 3′ TCCATATGCACCTTGACACG
Resource information
  A portion of this plasmid was derived from a plasmid made by: CP000480.1
Terms and licenses: Academic/Nonprofit Terms; Industry Terms: Not Available to Industry
Depositor comments: 5' cloning site: AseI (destroyed), 3' cloning site: HindIII (not destroyed)
How to cite: pMSR:MSMEG_0939:Dendra was a gift from Keith Derbyshire & Joseph Wade (Addgene plasmid # 174947 ; http://n2t.net/addgene:174947 ; RRID:Addgene_174947)
