>Addgene plasmid #174947 | pMSR:MSMEG_0939:Dendra | depositor partial sequence | sequence record 339341 | partial
ATGCGGTTAGGTGTGCTCGATGTGGGCAGCAACACAGTCCATCTTCTCGTGGTGGATGCGCACCGTGGTG
GCCATCCCACCCCGATGAGTTCCACCAAGGCCGCACTGCGCCTCGCCGAGGCCATCGACGGCTCCGGCAA
ACTCACGCGAAAAGGCGCCGACAAGCTGGTCGCGACCGTCGACGAATTCGCCAAGATCGCCACGAGTTCC
GGCTGTGCCGAGCTCATGGCCTTTGCCACCTCGGCGGTGCGTGACGCCACCAACTCCGAAGACGTGCTGG
CCAGGGTCCGCGCCGAGACCGGGGTGTCCCTGCAGGTGCTCAGCGGCGTCGACGAATCACGGCTGACCTT
CCTGGCAGTGCGCCGCTGGTACGGCTGGAGCGCGGGCCGCATCATCAACATCGACATCGGCGGCGGTTCG
CTGGAGCTGTCCAACGGGGTCGACGAGGAACCCGAGGTGGCGTTGTCGCTGCCGCTGGGCGCGGGCCGGT
TGACCAGGGAGTGGCTGCCCGACGATCCACCGGGGCGCAGGGCTGTCGCGATGCTGCGCGACTGGCTCGC
CACCGAGCTCGCCGACGCGGGCGCCACGATACGGCGCGCCGGGGCTCCTGACCTGGCCGTGGCGACGTCG
AAGACGTTCAGGTCGCTGGCCCGGCTGACCGGAGCGGCACCGTCAGGGGCGGGCCCCCGCGTCAAGCGGA
CGCTCACCGCGACCGGATTAAGACAGCTCATAGCTTTCATCTCTAGGATGACGGCGGCTGACCGCGCTGA
ACTGGAAGGGGTGAGTGCCGAACGGGCTCCACAGATCGTGGCCGGTGCTTTGGTTGCTGAAGCTAGTATG
CGAGCACTGGAAATCGAATCCGTCGACATTTGCCCCTGGGCGTTGCGGGAAGGGCTGATCCTGCGGAAGC
TCGACAGCGAGGCCGATGGAACCGCCCTGGTGGCCGCGGCTGCGCGCGACGCCGGACGA
